>Addgene plasmid #128220 | pAK007 | addgene full sequence | sequence record 252876 | Addgene NGS Result
TCGCGCGTTTCGGTGATGACGGTGAAAACCTCTGACACATGCAGCTCCCGGACGTCATTGTCGATGGTCT
CAAAGCAACAAAGCACCAGTGGTCTAGTGGTAGAATAGTACCCTGCCACGGTACAGACCCGGGTTCGATT
CCCGGCTGGTGCATTGTCTTCGCAGCTGGCACGACAGGTTTCCCGACTGGAAAGCGGGCAGTGAGCGCAA
CGCAATTAATGTGAGTTAGCTCACTCATTAGGCACCCCAGGCTTTACACTTTATGCTTCCGGCTCGTATG
TTGTGTGGAATTGTGAGCGGATAACAATTTCACACAGGAAACAGCTATGACCATGATTACGCCAAGCTTG
CATGCCTGCAGGTCGACTCTAGAGGATCCCCGGGTACCGAGCTCGAATTCACTGGCCGTCGTTTTACAAC
GTCGTGACTGGGAAAACCCTGGCGTTACCCAACTTAATCGCCTTGCAGCACATCCCCCTTTCGCCAGCTG
GCGTAATAGCGAAGAGGCCCGCACCGATCGCCCTTCCCAACAGTTGCGCAGCCTGAATGGCGAATGGCGC
CTGATGCGGTATTTTCTCCTTACGCATCTGTGCGGTATTTCACACCGCATATGGTGCACTCTCAGTACAA
TCTGCTCTGATGCCGCATAGTTAAGCCAGCCCCGACACCCGCCAACACCCGCTGACGCGCCCTGACGGGC
TTGTCTGCTCCCGGCATCCGCTTACAGACAAGCTGTGACGAAGACAAGTTTTAGAGCTAGAAATAGCAAG
TTAAAATTGAGACCATCATTGTCACATGTGAGCAAAAGGCCAGCAAAAGGCCAGGAACCGTAAAAAGGCC
GCGTTGCTGGCGTTTTTCCATAGGCTCCGCCCCCCTGACGAGCATCACAAAAATCGACGCTCAAGTCAGA
GGTGGCGAAACCCGACAGGACTATAAAGATACCAGGCGTTTCCCCCTGGAAGCTCCCTCGTGCGCTCTCC
TGTTCCGACCCTGCCGCTTACCGGATACCTGTCCGCCTTTCTCCCTTCGGGAAGCGTGGCGCTTTCTCAT
AGCTCACGCTGTAGGTATCTCAGTTCGGTGTAGGTCGTTCGCTCCAAGCTGGGCTGTGTGCACGAACCCC
CCGTTCAGCCCGACCGCTGCGCCTTATCCGGTAACTATCGTCTTGAGTCCAACCCGGTAAGACACGACTT
ATCGCCACTGGCAGCAGCCACTGGTAACAGGATTAGCAGAGCGAGGTATGTAGGCGGTGCTACAGAGTTC
TTGAAGTGGTGGCCTAACTACGGCTACACTAGAAGAACAGTATTTGGTATCTGCGCTCTGCTGAAGCCAG
TTACCTTCGGAAAAAGAGTTGGTAGCTCTTGATCCGGCAAACAAACCACCGCTGGTAGCGGTGGTTTTTT
TGTTTGCAAGCAGCAGATTACGCGCAGAAAAAAAGGATCTCAAGAAGATCCTTTGATCTTTTCTACGGGG
TCTGACGCTCAGTGGAACGAAAACTCACGTTAAGGGATTTTGGTCATGAGATTATCAAAAAGGATCTTCA
CCTAGATCCTTTTAAATTAAAAATGAAGTTTTAAATCAAGCCCAATCTGAATAATGTTACAACCAATTAA
CCAATTCTGATTAGAAAAACTCATCGAGCATCAAATGAAACTGCAATTTATTCATATCAGGATTATCAAT
ACCATATTTTTGAAAAAGCCGTTTCTGTAATGAAGGAGAAAACTCACCGAGGCAGTTCCATAGGATGGCA
AGATCCTGGTATCGGTCTGCGATTCCGACTCGTCCAACATCAATACAACCTATTAATTTCCCCTCGTCAA
AAATAAGGTTATCAAGTGAGAAATCACCATGAGTGACGACTGAATCCGGTGAGAATGGCAAAAGTTTATG
CATTTCTTTCCAGACTTGTTCAACAGGCCAGCCATTACGCTCGTCATCAAAATCACTCGCATCAACCAAA
CCGTTATTCATTCGTGATTGCGCCTGAGCGAGACGAAATACGCGATCGCTGTTAAAAGGACAATTACAAA
CAGGAATCGAATGCAACCGGCGCAGGAACACTGCCAGCGCATCAACAATATTTTCACCTGAATCAGGATA
TTCTTCTAATACCTGGAATGCTGTTTTTCCGGGGATCGCAGTGGTGAGTAACCATGCATCATCAGGAGTA
CGGATAAAATGCTTGATGGTCGGAAGAGGCATAAATTCCGTCAGCCAGTTTAGTCTGACCATCTCATCTG
TAACATCATTGGCAACGCTACCTTTGCCATGTTTCAGAAACAACTCTGGCGCATCGGGCTTCCCATACAA
GCGATAGATTGTCGCACCTGATTGCCCGACATTATCGCGAGCCCATTTATACCCATATAAATCAGCATCC
ATGTTGGAATTTAATCGCGGCCTCGACGTTTCCCGTTGAATATGGCTCATAACACCCCTTGTATTACTGT
TTATGTAAGCAGACAGTTTTATTGTTCATGATGATATATTTTTATCTTGTGCAATGTAACATCAGAGATT
TTGAGACACGGGCCAGAGCTGCA
Features (pLannotate 1.2.2; 12 found; start..end, strand, type, name):
     82..152     +  ncRNA          tRNA: Accession: RF00005 - tRNA
    162..204     +  CDS            lacI (fragment): lac repressor; lacI; The lac repressor binds to the lac operator to inhibit transcription in E. coli. This inhibition can be relieved by adding lactose or isopropyl-β-D-thiogalactopyranoside (IPTG).
    217..238     +  protein_bind   CAP binding site: CAP binding activates transcription in the presence of cAMP. E. coli catabolite activator protein
    253..283     +  promoter       lac promoter: promoter for the E. coli lac operon
    291..307     +  protein_bind   lac operator: The lac repressor binds to the lac operator to inhibit transcription in E. coli. This inhibition can be relieved by adding lactose or isopropyl-β-D-thiogalactopyranoside (IPTG). lac repressor encoded by lacI
    344..400     -  misc_feature   MCS: pUC18/19 multiple cloning site
    397..554     +  CDS            lacZα (fragment): LacZα fragment of β-galactosidase; lacZ fragment
    560..659     -  misc_feature   bom (fragment): basis of mobility region from pBR322
    748..777     +  misc_RNA       gRNA scaffold (fragment): guide RNA scaffold for the Streptococcus pyogenes CRISPR/Cas9 system
    855..1443    -  rep_origin     ori: high-copy-number ColE1/pMB1/pBR322/pUC origin of replication
   1621..2430    -  CDS            KanR: aminoglycoside phosphotransferase; aph(3')-Ia; confers resistance to kanamycin in bacteria or G418 (Geneticin®) in eukaryotes
   2537..35      +  CDS            rop (fragment) (across the origin): Rop protein, which maintains plasmids at low copy number; rop
