[The description below was written by a language model from this plasmid's Addgene catalogue record and pLannotate feature annotations shown in this document.]
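Description:
pAK007 is a small (about 2.5 kb) module plasmid from a modular cloning toolkit for plant genome editing, built in the GenScript pUC57-Kan-mini backbone. It is maintained in E. coli at high copy through a ColE1/pUC-type origin of replication and is selected with kanamycin via the aph(3')-Ia (KanR) gene. Short annotated fragments of rop, bom and lacI appear to be backbone or cassette remnants rather than functional elements.

The synthetic insert is described as a "classic" sgRNA backbone for the first position of a tRNA-gRNA array. It is intended to be combined with a separate TaU3 promoter module (pFH31), so pAK007 carries no plant promoter of its own. The feature table shows a tRNA element, followed by a lac promoter/operator with CAP binding site, a pUC-type multiple cloning site and a partial lacZα coding region. Downstream lies a sequence annotated as a fragment of the Streptococcus pyogenes Cas9 guide RNA scaffold. This layout suggests that the lacZα cassette is a replaceable placeholder between the tRNA and the scaffold, which would allow blue/white screening when a guide sequence is inserted. The record does not state this, nor does it name the restriction enzymes or overhangs used for assembly.

In tRNA-gRNA arrays, several guides are transcribed as one polycistronic RNA, and the endogenous tRNA-processing machinery cleaves at the tRNA units to release individual sgRNAs. pAK007 supplies the first unit of such an array for multiplexed Cas9 editing in plants. The TaU3 name suggests a wheat U3 promoter, though the record does not specify target species.
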