Addgene plasmid #128220: pAK007
Purpose: classic sgRNA backbone for tRNA-gRNA array, Position 1, combine with TaU3 promoter module (pFH31)
Depositing lab: Vladimir Nekrasov. Depositing organization: Rothamsted Research. Publication: A modular cloning toolkit for genome editing in plants. Hahn F, Korolev A, Sanjurjo Loures L, Nekrasov V. BMC Plant Biol. 2020 Apr 23;20(1):179. doi: 10.1186/s12870-020-02388-2. PubMed 32326901.
Backbone
  Vector backbone: pUC57-Kan-mini
  Backbone manufacturer: GenScript
  Vector type: Plant Expression, CRISPR, Synthetic Biology
Growth in bacteria
  Bacterial resistance: Kanamycin, 50 μg/mL
  Growth temperature: 37°C
  Growth strain: DH5alpha
  Copy number: High Copy
Gene/Insert
  Gene/Insert name: classic sgRNA backbone for tRNA-gRNA array, Position 1, combine with TaU3 promoter module (pFH31)
  Species: Synthetic
Terms and licenses: Academic/Nonprofit Terms; Industry Terms: Not Available to Industry
How to cite: pAK007 was a gift from Vladimir Nekrasov (Addgene plasmid # 128220 ; http://n2t.net/addgene:128220 ; RRID:Addgene_128220)
